>Addgene plasmid #126208 | Green Glifon4000 | addgene full sequence | sequence record 246269 | Addgene NGS Result
GACGGATCGGGAGATCTCCCGATCCCCTATGGTGCACTCTCAGTACAATCTGCTCTGATGCCGCATAGTT
AAGCCAGTATCTGCTCCCTGCTTGTGTGTTGGAGGTCGCTGAGTAGTGCGCGAGCAAAATTTAAGCTACA
ACAAGGCAAGGCTTGACCGACAATTGCATGAAGAATCTGCTTAGGGTTAGGCGTTTTGCGCTGCTTCGCG
ATGTACGGGCCAGATATACGCGTTGACATTGATTATTGACTAGTTATTAATAGTAATCAATTACGGGGTC
ATTAGTTCATAGCCCATATATGGAGTTCCGCGTTACATAACTTACGGTAAATGGCCCGCCTGGCTGACCG
CCCAACGACCCCCGCCCATTGACGTCAATAATGACGTATGTTCCCATAGTAACGCCAATAGGGACTTTCC
ATTGACGTCAATGGGTGGAGTATTTACGGTAAACTGCCCACTTGGCAGTACATCAAGTGTATCATATGCC
AAGTACGCCCCCTATTGACGTCAATGACGGTAAATGGCCCGCCTGGCATTATGCCCAGTACATGACCTTA
TGGGACTTTCCTACTTGGCAGTACATCTACGTATTAGTCATCGCTATTACCATGGTGATGCGGTTTTGGC
AGTACATCAATGGGCGTGGATAGCGGTTTGACTCACGGGGATTTCCAAGTCTCCACCCCATTGACGTCAA
TGGGAGTTTGTTTTGGCACCAAAATCAACGGGACTTTCCAAAATGTCGTAACAACTCCGCCCCATTGACG
CAAATGGGCGGTAGGCGTGTACGGTGGGAGGTCTATATAAGCAGAGCTCTCTGGCTAACTAGAGAACCCA
CTGCTTACTGGCTTATCGAAATTAATACGACTCACTATAGGGAGACCCAAGCTGGCTAGCGTTTAAACGG
GCCCTCTAGACTCGAGATGGTGAGCAAGGGCGAGGAGCTGTTCACCGGGGTGGTGCCCATCCTGGTCGAG
CTGGACGGCGACGTAAACGGCCACAAGTTCAGCGTGTCCGGCGAGGGCGAGGGCGATGCCACCTACGGCA
AGCTGACCCTGAAGTTCATCTGCACCACCGGCAAGCTGCCCGTGCCCTGGCCCACCCTCGTGACCACCTT
CGGCTACGGCCTGATGTGCTTCGCCCGCTACCCCGACCACATGAAGCAGCACGACTTCTTCAAGTCCGCC
ATGCCCGAAGGCTACGTCCAGGAGCGCACCATCTTCTTCAAGGACGACGGCAACTACAAGACCCGCGCCG
AGGTGAAGTTCGAGGGCGACACCCTGGTGAACCGCATCGAGCTGAAGGGCATCGACTTCAAGGAGGACGG
CAACATCCTGGGGCACAAGCTGGAGTTTGGTCTCCTGGGAGTTGATACTAGCATTGGTGTAACAATCTAT
AAGTACGACGATAACTTGATGTCTGTAGTGCGCAAGGCTATTGAGCAAGATGCGAAAGCCGCGCCAGATG
TTCAGCTGCTGATGAATGATTCTCAGAATGACCAGTCCAAGCAGAACGATCAGATCGACGTATTGCTGGC
GAAAGGGGTGAAGGCACTGGCAATCAACCTGGTTGACCCGGCAGCTGCGGGTACGGTGATTGAGAAAGCG
CGTGGGCAAAACGTGCCGGTGGTTTTCTTCAACAAAGAACCGTCTCGTAAGGCGCTGGATAGCTACGACA
AAGCCTACTACGTTGGCACTGACTCCAAAGAGTCCGGCATTATTCAAGGCGATTTGATTGCTAAACACTG
GGCGGCGAATCAGGGTTGGGATCTGAACAAAGACGGTCAGATTCAGTTCGTACTGCTGAAAGGTGAACCG
GGCCATCCGGATGCAGAAGCACGTACCACTTACGTGATTAAAGAATTGAACGATAAAGGCATCAAAACTG
AACAGTTACAGTTAGATACCGCAATGTGGGACACCGCTCAGGCGAAAGATAAGATGGACGCCTGGCTGTC
TGGCCCGAACGCCAACAAAATCGAAGTGGTTATCGCCAACAACGATGCGATGGCAATGGGCGCGGTTGAA
GCGCTGAAAGCACACAACAAGTCCAGCATTCCGGTGTTTGGCGTCGATGCGCTGCCAGAAGCGCTGGCGC
TGGTGAAATCCGGTGCACTGGCGGGCACCGTACTGAACGATGCTAACAACCAGGCGAAAGCGACCTTTGA
TCTGGCGAAAAACCTGGCCGATGGTAAAGGTGCGGCTGATGGCACCAACTGGAAAATCGACAACAAAGTG
GTCCGCGTACCTTATGTTGGCGTAGATAAAGACAACCTGGCTGAGTTCAGCGAGGTGGATAGCCACAACG
TCTATATCATGGCCGACAAGCAGAAGAACGGCATCAAGGTGAACTTCAAGATCCGCCACAACATCGAGGA
CGGCAGCGTGCAGCTCGCCGACCACTACCAGCAGAACACCCCCATCGGCGACGGCCCCGTGCTGCTGCCC
GACAACCACTACCTGAGCTACCAGTCCGCCCTGAGCAAAGACCCCAACGAGAAGCGCGATCACATGGTCC
TGCTGGAGTTCGTGACCGCCGCCGGGATCACTCTCGGCATGGACGAGCTGTACAAGTAATTCGAAGCTTA
AGTTTAAACCGCTGATCAGCCTCGACTGTGCCTTCTAGTTGCCAGCCATCTGTTGTTTGCCCCTCCCCCG
TGCCTTCCTTGACCCTGGAAGGTGCCACTCCCACTGTCCTTTCCTAATAAAATGAGGAAATTGCATCGCA
TTGTCTGAGTAGGTGTCATTCTATTCTGGGGGGTGGGGTGGGGCAGGACAGCAAGGGGGAGGATTGGGAA
GACAATAGCAGGCATGCTGGGGATGCGGTGGGCTCTATGGCTTCTGAGGCGGAAAGAACCAGCTGGGGCT
CTAGGGGGTATCCCC
[124 nt withheld, positions 2886-3009]
C
[91 nt withheld, positions 3011-3101]
A
[49 nt withheld, positions 3103-3151]
CCTTTGACGTTGGAGTCCACGTTCTTT
[37 nt withheld, positions 3179-3215]
ACCCTATCTCGGTCTATTCTTTTGATTTATAAGGGATTTTGCCGATTTCGGCCTATTGGTTAAAAAATGA
GCTGATTTAACAAAAATTTAACGCGAATTAATTCTGTGGAATGTGTGTCAGTTAGGGTGTGGAAAGTCCC
CAGGCTCCCCAGCAGGCAGAAGTATGCAAAGCATGCATCTCAATTAGTCAGCAACCAGGTGTGGAAAGTC
CCCAGGCTCCCCAGCAGGCAGAAGTATGCAAAGCATGCATCTCAATTAGTCAGCAACCATAGTCCCGCCC
CTAACTCCGCCCATCCCGCCCCTAACTCCGCCCAGTTCCGCCCATTCTCCGCCCCATGGCTGACTAATTT
TTTTTATTTATGCAGAGGCCGAGGCCGCCTCTGCCTCTGAGCTATTCCAGAAGTAGTGAGGAGGCTTTTT
TGGAGGCCTAGGCTTTTGCAAAAAGCTCCCGGGAGCTTGTATATCCATTTTCGGATCTGATCAAGAGACA
GGATGAGGATCGTTTCGCATGATTGAACAAGATGGATTGCACGCAGGTTCTCCGGCCGCTTGGGTGGAGA
GGCTATTCGGCTATGACTGGGCACAACAGACAATCGGCTGCTCTGATGCCGCCGTGTTCCGGCTGTCAGC
GCAGGGGCGCCCGGTTCTTTTTGTCAAGACCGACCTGTCCGGTGCCCTGAATGAACTGCAGGACGAGGCA
GCGCGGCTATCGTGGCTGGCCACGACGGGCGTTCCTTGCGCAGCTGTGCTCGACGTTGTCACTGAAGCGG
GAAGGGACTGGCTGCTATTGGGCGAAGTGCCGGGGCAGGATCTCCTGTCATCTCACCTTGCTCCTGCCGA
GAAAGTATCCATCATGGCTGATGCAATGCGGCGGCTGCATACGCTTGATCCGGCTACCTGCCCATTCGAC
CACCAAGCGAAACATCGCATCGAGCGAGCACGTACTCGGATGGAAGCCGGTCTTGTCGATCAGGATGATC
TGGACGAAGAGCATCAGGGGCTCGCGCCAGCCGAACTGTTCGCCAGGCTCAAGGCGCGCATGCCCGACGG
CGAGGATCTCGTCGTGACCCATGGCGATGCCTGCTTGCCGAATATCATGGTGGAAAATGGCCGCTTTTCT
GGATTCATCGACTGTGGCCGGCTGGGTGTGGCGGACCGCTATCAGGACATAGCGTTGGCTACCCGTGATA
TTGCTGAAGAGCTTGGCGGCGAATGGGCTGACCGCTTCCTCGTGCTTTACGGTATCGCCGCTCCCGATTC
GCAGCGCATCGCCTTCTATCGCCTTCTTGACGAGTTCTTCTGAGCGGGACTCTGGGGTTCGAAATGACCG
ACCAAGCGACGCCCAACCTGCCATCACGAGATTTCGATTCCACCGCCGCCTTCTATGAAAGGTTGGGCTT
CGGAATCGTTTTCCGGGACGCCGGCTGGATGATCCTCCAGCGCGGGGATCTCATGCTGGAGTTCTTCGCC
CACCCCAACTTGTTTATTGCAGCTTATAATGGTTACAAATAAAGCAATAGCATCACAAATTTCACAAATA
AAGCATTTTTTTCACTGCATTCTAGTTGTGGTTTGTCCAAACTCATCAATGTATCTTATCATGTCTGTAT
ACCGTCGACCTCTAGCTAGAGCTTGGCGTAATCATGGTCATAGCTGTTTCCTGTGTGAAATTGTTATCCG
CTCACAATTCCACACAACATACGAGCCGGAAGCATAAAGTGTAAAGCCTGGGGTGCCTAATGAGTGAGCT
AACTCACATTAATTGCGTTGCGCTCACTGCCCGCTTTCCAGTCGGGAAACCTGTCGTGCCAGCTGCATTA
ATGAATCGGCCAACGCGCGGGGAGAGGCGGTTTGCGTATTGGGCGCTCTTCCGCTTCCTCGCTCACTGAC
TCGCTGCGCTCGGTCGTTCGGCTGCGGCGAGCGGTATCAGCTCACTCAAAGGCGGTAATACGGTTATCCA
CAGAATCAGGGGATAACGCAGGAAAGAACATGTGAGCAAAAGGCCAGCAAAAGGCCAGGAACCGTAAAAA
GGCCGCGTTGCTGGCGTTTTTCCATAGGCTCCGCCCCCCTGACGAGCATCACAAAAATCGACGCTCAAGT
CAGAGGTGGCGAAACCCGACAGGACTATAAAGATACCAGGCGTTTCCCCCTGGAAGCTCCCTCGTGCGCT
CTCCTGTTCCGACCCTGCCGCTTACCGGATACCTGTCCGCCTTTCTCCCTTCGGGAAGCGTGGCGCTTTC
TCATAGCTCACGCTGTAGGTATCTCAGTTCGGTGTAGGTCGTTCGCTCCAAGCTGGGCTGTGTGCACGAA
CCCCCCGTTCAGCCCGACCGCTGCGCCTTATCCGGTAACTATCGTCTTGAGTCCAACCCGGTAAGACACG
ACTTATCGCCACTGGCAGCAGCCACTGGTAACAGGATTAGCAGAGCGAGGTATGTAGGCGGTGCTACAGA
GTTCTTGAAGTGGTGGCCTAACTACGGCTACACTAGAAGAACAGTATTTGGTATCTGCGCTCTGCTGAAG
CCAGTTACCTTCGGAAAAAGAGTTGGTAGCTCTTGATCCGGCAAACAAACCACCGCTGGTAGCGGTGGTT
TTTTTGTTTGCAAGCAGCAGATTACGCGCAGAAAAAAAGGATCTCAAGAAGATCCTTTGATCTTTTCTAC
GGGGTCTGACGCTCAGTGGAACGAAAACTCACGTTAAGGGATTTTGGTCATGAGATTATCAAAAAGGATC
TTCACCTAGATCCTTTTAAATTAAAAATGAAGTTTTAAATCAATCTAAAGTATATATGAGTAAACTTGGT
CTGACAGTTACCAATGCTTAATCAGTGAGGCACCTATCTCAGCGATCTGTCTATTTCGTTCATCCATAGT
TGCCTGACTCCCCGTCGTGTAGATAACTACGATACGGGAGGGCTTACCATCTGGCCCCAGTGCTGCAATG
ATACCGCGAGACCCACGCTCACCGGCTCCAGATTTATCAGCAATAAACCAGCCAGCCGGAAGGGCCGAGC
GCAGAAGTGGTCCTGCAACTTTATCCGCCTCCATCCAGTCTATTAATTGTTGCCGGGAAGCTAGAGTAAG
TAGTTCGCCAGTTAATAGTTTGCGCAACGTTGTTGCCATTGCTACAGGCATCGTGGTGTCACGCTCGTCG
TTTGGTATGGCTTCATTCAGCTCCGGTTCCCAACGATCAAGGCGAGTTACATGATCCCCCATGTTGTGCA
AAAAAGCGGTTAGCTCCTTCGGTCCTCCGATCGTTGTCAGAAGTAAGTTGGCCGCAGTGTTATCACTCAT
GGTTATGGCAGCACTGCATAATTCTCTTACTGTCATGCCATCCGTAAGATGCTTTTCTGTGACTGGTGAG
TACTCAACCAAGTCATTCTGAGAATAGTGTATGCGGCGACCGAGTTGCTCTTGCCCGGCGTCAATACGGG
ATAATACCGCGCCACATAGCAGAACTTTAAAAGTGCTCATCATTGGAAAACGTTCTTCGGGGCGAAAACT
CTCAAGGATCTTACCGCTGTTGAGATCCAGTTCGATGTAACCCACTCGTGCACCCAACTGATCTTCAGCA
TCTTTTACTTTCACCAGCGTTTCTGGGTGAGCAAAAACAGGAAGGCAAAATGCCGCAAAAAAGGGAATAA
GGGCGACACGGAAATGTTGAATACTCATACTCTTCCTTTTTCAATATTATTGAAGCATTTATCAGGGTTA
TTGTCTCATGAGCGGATACATATTTGAATGTATTTAGAAAAATAAACAAATAGGGGTTCCGCGCACATTT
CCCCGAAAAGTGCCACCTGACGTC
Features (pLannotate 1.2.2; 22 found; start..end, strand, type, name):
     28..80      -  misc_feature   bom (fragment): basis of mobility region from pBR322
    235..614     +  enhancer       CMV enhancer: human cytomegalovirus immediate early enhancer
    615..818     +  promoter       CMV promoter: human cytomegalovirus (CMV) immediate early promoter
    814..847     +  LTR            5' LTR (truncated) (fragment): truncated 5' long terminal repeat (LTR) from HIV-1
    863..881     +  promoter       T7 promoter: promoter for bacteriophage T7 RNA polymerase
    927..1356    +  CDS            VN155(I152L) (fragment): improved N-terminal fragment of mVenus for use in bimolecular fluorescence complementation (BiFC) (Kodama and Hu, 2010)
   1374..2291    +  CDS            mglB (fragment): DGAL_ECOLI - Experimental evidence at protein level: Swiss-Prot protein existence level 1. This protein is involved in the active transport of galactose and glucose. It plays a role in the chemotaxis towards the two sugars by interacting with the trg chemoreceptor. From Escherichia coli (strain K12).
   2301..2579    +  CDS            EYFP (fragment): enhanced YFP mammalian codon-optimized
   2616..2840    +  polyA_signal   bGH poly(A) signal: bovine growth hormone polyadenylation signal
   2844..2865    +  promoter       SV40 promoter (fragment): SV40 enhancer and early promoter
   2886..3314    +  rep_origin     f1 ori (sequence partly withheld): f1 bacteriophage origin of replication; arrow indicates direction of (+) strand synthesis
   3328..3657    +  promoter       SV40 promoter: SV40 enhancer and early promoter
   3724..4515    +  CDS            neo: KKA2_KLEPN - Also known as kan, nptII. Experimental evidence at protein level: Swiss-Prot protein existence level 1. Resistance to kanamycin, neomycin, paromomycin, ribostamycin, butirosin and gentamicin B. From Klebsiella pneumoniae.
   4539..4697    +  CDS            ble (fragment): BLE_KLEPN - Experimental evidence at protein level: Swiss-Prot protein existence level 1. Binding protein with a strong affinity to the bleomycin family of antibiotics. Binds to CL990; an antimitotic-antibiotic compound. From Klebsiella pneumoniae.
   4692..4813    +  polyA_signal   SV40 poly(A) signal: SV40 polyadenylation signal
   4886..4902    -  protein_bind   lac operator: The lac repressor binds to the lac operator to inhibit transcription in E. coli. This inhibition can be relieved by adding lactose or isopropyl-β-D-thiogalactopyranoside (IPTG). lac repressor encoded by lacI
   4910..4940    -  promoter       lac promoter: promoter for the E. coli lac operon
   4955..4976    -  protein_bind   CAP binding site: CAP binding activates transcription in the presence of cAMP. E. coli catabolite activator protein
   4989..5081    -  CDS            lacI (fragment): lac repressor; lacI; The lac repressor binds to the lac operator to inhibit transcription in E. coli. This inhibition can be relieved by adding lactose or isopropyl-β-D-thiogalactopyranoside (IPTG).
   5264..5852    -  rep_origin     ori: high-copy-number ColE1/pMB1/pBR322/pUC origin of replication
   6023..6883    -  CDS            AmpR: β-lactamase; bla; confers resistance to ampicillin, carbenicillin, and related antibiotics
   6884..6988    -  promoter       AmpR promoter: bla
