[The description below was written by a language model from this plasmid's Addgene catalogue record and pLannotate feature annotations shown in this document.]
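Description:
Green Glifon4000 is a mammalian expression plasmid built on the pcDNA3.1(-) backbone that encodes a genetically encoded, green fluorescent glucose indicator for use in living mammalian cells. The sequenced record is about 7.0 kb, consistent with a roughly 1.7 kb insert in a 5.4 kb backbone. It is propagated in E. coli as a high-copy plasmid through a ColE1/pUC-type origin and selected with ampicillin via the β-lactamase gene and its own promoter. An f1 origin is also present. For selection in mammalian cells the backbone carries a neomycin/kanamycin phosphotransferase gene driven by the SV40 enhancer/early promoter and terminated by an SV40 polyadenylation signal. Several small annotations (partial ble, lacI, bom, truncated HIV-1 LTR and a short SV40 promoter fragment) are brief matches that probably reflect backbone remnants or annotation artefacts rather than functional parts.

The sensor open reading frame sits downstream of the human CMV immediate-early enhancer and promoter, with a T7 promoter just upstream, and ends at the bovine growth hormone polyadenylation signal. The feature table shows a three-part architecture: an N-terminal portion of a yellow/green GFP-family protein (matched to a Venus-type fragment), followed by most of the E. coli MglB periplasmic galactose/glucose-binding protein, followed by a C-terminal fluorescent protein fragment (matched to EYFP). This layout is that of a single-fluorophore, insertion-type biosensor, in which sugar binding to the inserted MglB domain would be expected to alter the fluorescence of the split fluorescent protein. The record does not specify the exact fluorescent protein variant, linker design or glucose affinity. The construct is intended for transfection into mammalian cells to image glucose dynamics.
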