Addgene plasmid #126208: Green Glifon4000
Purpose: green fluorescent glucose sensor for mammalian cells
Depositing lab: Tetsuya Kitaguchi. Depositing organization: Tokyo Institute of Technology (Inactive). Publication: Green Fluorescent Protein-Based Glucose Indicators Report Glucose Dynamics in Living Cells. Mita M, Ito M, Harada K, Sugawara I, Ueda H, Tsuboi T, Kitaguchi T. Anal Chem. 2019 Apr 2;91(7):4821-4830. doi: 10.1021/acs.analchem.9b00447. Epub 2019 Mar 22. PubMed 30869867.
Backbone
  Vector backbone: pcDNA3.1(-)
  Backbone size w/o insert (bp): 5400
  Vector type: Mammalian Expression
Growth in bacteria
  Bacterial resistance: Ampicillin, 100 μg/mL
  Growth temperature: 37°C
  Growth strain: DH5alpha
  Copy number: High Copy
Gene/Insert
  Gene/Insert name: Green Glifon4000
  Insert size (bp): 1700
Terms and licenses: Academic/Nonprofit Terms; Industry Terms: Not Available to Industry
How to cite: Green Glifon4000 was a gift from Tetsuya Kitaguchi (Addgene plasmid # 126208 ; http://n2t.net/addgene:126208 ; RRID:Addgene_126208)
