>Addgene plasmid #126208 | Green Glifon4000 | depositor partial sequence | sequence record 241445 | Green Glifon4000 sequence 1840 bps
ATTAATACGACTCACTATAGGGAGACCCAAGCTGGCTAGCGTTTAAACGGGCCCTCTAGACTCGAGATGG
TGAGCAAGGGCGAGGAGCTGTTCACCGGGGTGGTGCCCATCCTGGTCGAGCTGGACGGCGACGTAAACGG
CCACAAGTTCAGCGTGTCCGGCGAGGGCGAGGGCGATGCCACCTACGGCAAGCTGACCCTGAAGTTCATC
TGCACCACCGGCAAGCTGCCCGTGCCCTGGCCCACCCTCGTGACCACCTTCGGCTACGGCCTGATGTGCT
TCGCCCGCTACCCCGACCACATGAAGCAGCACGACTTCTTCAAGTCCGCCATGCCCGAAGGCTACGTCCA
GGAGCGCACCATCTTCTTCAAGGACGACGGCAACTACAAGACCCGCGCCGAGGTGAAGTTCGAGGGCGAC
ACCCTGGTGAACCGCATCGAGCTGAAGGGCATCGACTTCAAGGAGGACGGCAACATCCTGGGGCACAAGC
TGGAGTTTGGTCTCCTGGGAGTTGATACTAGCATTGGTGTAACAATCTATAAGTACGACGATAACTTGAT
GTCTGTAGTGCGCAAGGCTATTGAGCAAGATGCGAAAGCCGCGCCAGATGTTCAGCTGCTGATGAATGAT
TCTCAGAATGACCAGTCCAAGCAGAACGATCAGATCGACGTATTGCTGGCGAAAGGGGTGAAGGCACTGG
CAATCAACCTGGTTGACCCGGCAGCTGCGGGTACGGTGATTGAGAAAGCGCGTGGGCAAAACGTGCCGGT
GGTTTTCTTCAACAAAGAACCGTCTCGTAAGGCGCTGGATAGCTACGACAAAGCCTACTACGTTGGCACT
GACTCCAAAGAGTCCGGCATTATTCAAGGCGATTTGATTGCTAAACACTGGGCGGCGAATCAGGGTTGGG
ATCTGAACAAAGACGGTCAGATTCAGTTCGTACTGCTGAAAGGTGAACCGGGCCATCCGGATGCAGAAGC
ACGTACCACTTACGTGATTAAAGAATTGAACGATAAAGGCATCAAAACTGAACAGTTACAGTTAGATACC
GCAATGTGGGACACCGCTCAGGCGAAAGATAAGATGGACGCCTGGCTGTCTGGCCCGAACGCCAACAAAA
TCGAAGTGGTTATCGCCAACAACGATGCGATGGCAATGGGCGCGGTTGAAGCGCTGAAAGCACACAACAA
GTCCAGCATTCCGGTGTTTGGCGTCGATGCGCTGCCAGAAGCGCTGGCGCTGGTGAAATCCGGTGCACTG
GCGGGCACCGTACTGAACGATGCTAACAACCAGGCGAAAGCGACCTTTGATCTGGCGAAAAACCTGGCCG
ATGGTAAAGGTGCGGCTGATGGCACCAACTGGAAAATCGACAACAAAGTGGTCCGCGTACCTTATGTTGG
CGTAGATAAAGACAACCTGGCTGAGTTCAGCGAGGTGGATAGCCACAACGTCTATATCATGGCCGACAAG
CAGAAGAACGGCATCAAGGTGAACTTCAAGATCCGCCACAACATCGAGGACGGCAGCGTGCAGCTCGCCG
ACCACTACCAGCAGAACACCCCCATCGGCGACGGCCCCGTGCTGCTGCCCGACAACCACTACCTGAGCTA
CCAGTCCGCCCTGAGCAAAGACCCCAACGAGAAGCGCGATCACATGGTCCTGCTGGAGTTCGTGACCGCC
GCCGGGATCACTCTCGGCATGGACGAGCTGTACAAGTAATTCGAAGCTTAAGTTTAAACCGCTGATCAGC
CTCGACTGTGCCTTCTAGTTGCCAGCCATCTGTTGTTTGCCCCTCCCCCGTGCCTTCCTTGACCCTGGAA
GGTGCCACTCCCACTGTCCT
